>Addgene plasmid #54995 | mCherry-ATG5-C-18 | depositor partial sequence | sequence record 85382 | insert sequence
TCAGATCCGCTAGCGCTACCGGTCGCCACCATGGTGAGCAAGGGCGAGGAGGATAACATGGCCATCATCA
AGGAGTTCATGCGCTTCAAGGTGCACATGGAGGGCTCCGTGAACGGCCACGAGTTCGAGATCGAGGGCGA
GGGCGAGGGCCGCCCCTACGAGGGCACCCAGACCGCCAAGCTGAAGGTGACCAAGGGTGGCCCCCTGCCC
TTCGCCTGGGACATCCTGTCCCCTCAGTTCATGTACGGCTCCAAGGCCTACGTGAAGCACCCCGCCGACA
TCCCCGACTACTTGAAGCTGTCCTTCCCCGAGGGCTTCAAGTGGGAGCGCGTGATGAACTTCGAGGACGG
CGGCGTGGTGACCGTGACCCAGGACTCCTCCCTGCAGGACGGCGAGTTCATCTACAAGGTGAAGCTGCGC
GGCACCAACTTCCCCTCCGACGGCCCCGTAATGCAGAAGAAGACCATGGGCTGGGAGGCCTCCTCCGAGC
GGATGTACCCCGAGGACGGCGCCCTGAAGGGCGAGATCAAGCAGAGGCTGAAGCTGAAGGACGGCGGCCA
CTACGACGCTGAGGTCAAGACCACCTACAAGGCCAAGAAGCCCGTGCAGCTGCCCGGCGCCTACAACGTC
AACATCAAGTTGGACATCACCTCCCACAACGAGGACTACACCATCGTGGAACAGTACGAACGCGCCGAGG
GCCGCCACTCCACCGGCGGCATGGACGAGCTGTACAAGTCCGGACTCAGATCTCGAGGAAGCGGCGGATC
TGGGTCCGGCAGCTCCGGCAGCACAGATGACAAAGATGTGCTTCGAGATGTGTGGTTTGGACGAATTCCA
ACTTGTTTCACGCTATATCAGGATGAGATAACTGAAAGGGAAGCAGAACCATACTATTTGCTTTTGCCAA
GAGTAAGTTATTTGACGTTGGTGACTGACAAAGTGAAAAAGCACTTTCAGAAGGTTATGAGACAAGAAGA
CATTAGTGAGATATGGTTTGAATATGAAGGCACACCACTGAAATGGCATTATCCAATTGGTTTGCTATTT
GATCTTCTTGCATCAAGTTCAGCTCTTCCTTGGAACATCACAGTACATTTTAAGAGTTTTCCAGAAAAAG
ACCTTCTGCACTGTCCATCTAAGGATGCAATTGAAGCTCATTTTATGTCATGTATGAAAGAAGCTGATGC
TTTAAAACATAAAAGTCAAGTAATCAATGAAATGCAGAAAAAAGATCACAAGCAACTCTGGATGGGATTG
CAAAATGACAGATTTGACCAGTTTTGGGCCATCAATCGGAAACTCATGGAATATCCTGCAGAAGAAAATG
GATTTCGTTATATCCCCTTTAGAATATATCAGACAACGACTGAAAGACCTTTCATTCAGAAGCTGTTTCG
TCCTGTGGCTGCAGATGGACAGTTGCACACACTAGGAGATCTCCTCAAAGAAGTTTGTCCTTCTGCTATT
GATCCTGAAGATGGGGAAAAAAAGAATCAAGTGATGATTCATGGAATTGAGCCAATGTTGGAAACACCTC
TGCAGTGGCTGAGTGAACATCTGAGCTACCCGGATAATTTTCTTCATATTAGTATCATCCCACAGCCAAC
AGATTGAGGTACCGCGGGCCCGGGATCCACCGGATCTAGATAACTGATCATAATCAGCCA
