>Addgene plasmid #54995 | mCherry-ATG5-C-18 | addgene partial sequence | sequence record 97830 | mCherry-F 5'-ccccgtaatgcagaagaaga-3'
CCCCGAGGACGGCGCCCTGAAGGGCGAGATCAAGCAGAGGCTGAAGCTGAAGGACGGCGGCCACTACGAC
GCTGAGGTCAAGACCACCTACAAGGCCAAGAAGCCCGTGCAGCTGCCCGGCGCCTACAACGTCAACATCA
AGTTGGACATCACCTCCCACAACGAGGACTACACCATCGTGGAACAGTACGAACGCGCCGAGGGCCGCCA
CTCCACCGGCGGCATGGACGAGCTGTACAAGTCCGGACTCAGATCTCGAGGAAGCGGCGGATCTGGGTCC
GGCAGCTCCGGCAGCACAGATGACAAAGATGTGCTTCGAGATGTGTGGTTTGGACGAATTCCAACTTGTT
TCACGCTATATCAGGATGAGATAACTGAAAGGGAAGCAGAACCATACTATTTGCTTTTGCCAAGAGTAAG
TTATTTGACGTTGGTGACTGACAAAGTGAAAAAGCACTTTCAGAAGGTTATGAGACAAGAAGACATTAGT
GAGATATGGTTTGAATATGAAGGCACACCACTGAAATGGCATTATCCAATTGGTTTGCTATTTGATCTTC
TTGCATCAAGTTCAGCTCTTCCTTGGAACATCACAGTACATTTTAAGAGTTTTCCAGAAAAAGACCTTCT
GCACTGTCCATCTAAGGATGCAATTGAAGCTCATTTTATGTCATGTATGAAAGAAGCTGATGCTTTAAAA
CATAAAAGTCAAGTAATCAATGAAATGCAGAAAAAAGATCACAAGCAACTCTGGATGGGATTGCAAAATG
ACAGATTTGACCAGTTTTGGGCCATCAATCGGAAACTCATGGAATATCCTGCAG
