[The description below was written by a language model from this plasmid's Addgene catalogue record.]
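Description:
mCherry-ATG5-C-18 is a mammalian expression plasmid built on the mCherry-C1 backbone (about 4.75 kb without the insert). It encodes human ATG5 fused to the red fluorescent protein mCherry. Expression is driven by the CMV promoter, a strong constitutive promoter active in most cultured mammalian cell lines. mCherry is supplied by the backbone and sits at the N-terminus of the fusion, so ATG5 is joined to the C-terminal end of the fluorophore. The "C-18" in the name probably refers to this C-type arrangement and to an 18-residue linker between the two proteins, but the record does not say so explicitly. The use of an SV40 polyA reverse sequencing primer implies an SV40 polyadenylation signal downstream of the fusion. The cloning method is recorded as unknown, and no feature table is provided, so other elements cannot be confirmed.

The plasmid is propagated in E. coli as a high-copy construct under kanamycin selection. It also carries a neomycin resistance marker, which allows G418 selection of stably transfected mammalian cells.

The construct is intended as a fluorescent fusion for live- or fixed-cell imaging, with excitation at 587 nm and emission at 610 nm. ATG5 is a core autophagy protein that, conjugated to ATG12, acts in the elongation of forming autophagosomal membranes, so a tagged version is typically used to visualise early autophagic structures. The record lists the localization category as "Membrane Receptor", a label that does not match the usual description of ATG5 and should be treated with caution.
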