Addgene plasmid #54995: mCherry-ATG5-C-18
Purpose: Localization: Membrane Receptor, Excitation: 587, Emission: 610
Depositing lab: Michael Davidson.
Backbone
  Vector backbone: mCherry-C1
  Backbone size w/o insert (bp): 4750
  Vector type: Mammalian Expression
  Selectable markers: Neomycin (select with G418)
Growth in bacteria
  Bacterial resistance: Kanamycin, 50 μg/mL
  Growth temperature: 37°C
  Growth strain: DH5alpha
  Copy number: High Copy
Gene/Insert
  Gene/Insert name: ATG5 (alt name: NM_004849.2)
  Species: H. sapiens (human)
  Entrez Gene: ATG5 (a.k.a. APG5, APG5-LIKE, APG5L, ASP, SCAR25, hAPG5)
  Promoter: CMV
  Tag / fusion protein: mCherry (N terminal on backbone)
  Cloning method: Unknown
  Sequencing primers: 5′ CMV-F; 3′ SV40pA-R
Terms and licenses: Academic/Nonprofit Terms; Industry Terms: Not Available to Industry
Depositor comments: . Excitation = 587; Emission = 610
How to cite: mCherry-ATG5-C-18 was a gift from Michael Davidson (Addgene plasmid # 54995 ; http://n2t.net/addgene:54995 ; RRID:Addgene_54995)
